Addgene plasmid #91780: pGP-CMV-GCaMP3-44
Purpose: Mammalian expression of low affinity calcium-sensing fluorescent protein
Depositing lab: Douglas Kim & GENIE Project. Depositing organization: HHMI, Janelia Research Campus. Publication: Axonal Endoplasmic Reticulum Ca2+ Content Controls Release Probability in CNS Nerve Terminals. de Juan-Sanz J, Holt GT, Schreiter ER, de Juan F, Kim DS, Ryan TA. Neuron. 2017 Jan 30. pii: S0896-6273(17)30034-X. doi: 10.1016/j.neuron.2017.01.010. PubMed 28162809.
Backbone
  Vector backbone: pEGFP-N1
  Backbone manufacturer: Clontech
  Backbone size w/o insert (bp): 3955
  Total vector size (bp): 5308
  Vector type: Mammalian Expression
  Selectable markers: Neomycin (select with G418)
Growth in bacteria
  Bacterial resistance: Kanamycin, 50 μg/mL
  Growth temperature: 37°C
  Growth strain: DH5alpha
  Copy number: High Copy
Gene/Insert
  Gene/Insert name: GCaMP3-44 (alt names: GCaMP3-D362I; GCaMP3 variant 5.233)
  Species: R. norvegicus (rat), G. gallus (chicken); A. victoria
  Insert size (bp): 1353
  Promoter: CMV
  Tag / fusion protein: 6xHis (N terminal on insert); T7 epitope (N terminal on insert); Xpress tag (N terminal on insert)
  Cloning method: Restriction Enzyme; 5′ cloning site BglII (not destroyed); 3′ cloning site NotI (not destroyed)
  Sequencing primers: 5′ CMV Forward; 3′ SV40pA-R
Terms and licenses: Academic/Nonprofit Terms; Industry Terms: Not Available to Industry
How to cite: pGP-CMV-GCaMP3-44 was a gift from Douglas Kim & GENIE Project (Addgene plasmid # 91780 ; http://n2t.net/addgene:91780 ; RRID:Addgene_91780)
