[The description below was written by a language model from this plasmid's Addgene catalogue record and pLannotate feature annotations shown in this document.]
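Description:
pGP-CMV-GCaMP3-44 is a mammalian expression plasmid of about 5.3 kb built on the Clontech pEGFP-N1 backbone. It expresses a low-affinity variant of the genetically encoded calcium indicator GCaMP3. The backbone provides a high-copy ColE1/pUC-type origin for propagation in E. coli and an f1 phage origin. A single NeoR/KanR (aminoglycoside phosphotransferase) gene sits behind tandem bacterial (bla-type) and SV40 early promoters and ends in the HSV TK polyadenylation signal. This one marker gives kanamycin resistance in bacteria and G418 selection in mammalian cells. The short ble, bGH poly(A) and SV40 large T antigen fragments in the annotation appear to be partial automated matches rather than functional elements.

The payload is a 1,353 bp open reading frame cloned between BglII and NotI in place of EGFP. It is driven by the human CMV immediate-early enhancer and promoter and terminated by the SV40 poly(A) signal. The insert, GCaMP3-44 (also called GCaMP3-D362I or variant 5.233), combines sequences from rat, chicken and Aequorea victoria, consistent with the GCaMP design of a circularly permuted GFP flanked by calmodulin and its M13 target peptide. Calcium binding changes the fluorescence of the sensor. The protein carries an N-terminal leader with 6xHis, T7 epitope and Xpress tags. The automated feature table labels this coding sequence GCaMP6f, which reflects its close similarity to that related sensor; the catalogue identifies it as the GCaMP3 variant.

Low-affinity indicators of this kind suit compartments with high calcium concentrations, and the associated publication concerns calcium content of the axonal endoplasmic reticulum. The record lists no organelle-targeting signal on this construct.
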