Features (pLannotate 1.2.2; 14 found; start..end, strand, type, name):
     61..364     +  enhancer       CMV enhancer: human cytomegalovirus immediate early enhancer
    365..568     +  promoter       CMV promoter: human cytomegalovirus (CMV) immediate early promoter
    591..616     +  misc_feature   MCS (fragment): multiple cloning site
    622..1974    +  CDS            GCaMP6f: improved fluorescent protein-based calcium sensor (Chen et al., 2013)
   1990..2073    +  CDS            large T antigen (fragment): large T antigen from SV40 (simian virus 40)
   2096..2217    +  polyA_signal   SV40 poly(A) signal: SV40 polyadenylation signal
   2251..2679    -  rep_origin     f1 ori (sequence partly withheld): f1 bacteriophage origin of replication; arrow indicates direction of (+) strand synthesis
   2706..2810    +  promoter       AmpR promoter: bla
   2812..3169    +  promoter       SV40 promoter: SV40 enhancer and early promoter
   3204..3998    +  CDS            NeoR/KanR: aminoglycoside phosphotransferase from Tn5; aph(3')-II (or nptII); confers resistance to neomycin, kanamycin, and G418 (Geneticin®)
   4019..4171    +  CDS            ble (fragment): BLE_KLEPN - Experimental evidence at protein level: Swiss-Prot protein existence level 1. Binding protein with a strong affinity to the bleomycin family of antibiotics. Binds to CL990; an antimitotic-antibiotic compound. From Klebsiella pneumoniae.
   4230..4277    +  polyA_signal   HSV TK poly(A) signal: herpes simplex virus thymidine kinase polyadenylation signal (Cole and Stacy, 1985)
   4368..4384    -  polyA_signal   bGH poly(A) signal (fragment): bovine growth hormone polyadenylation signal
   4606..5194    +  rep_origin     ori: high-copy-number ColE1/pMB1/pBR322/pUC origin of replication
>Addgene plasmid #91780 | pGP-CMV-GCaMP3-44 | addgene full sequence | sequence record 178973 | Addgene NGS Result
TAGTTATTAATAGTAATCAATTACGGGGTCATTAGTTCATAGCCCATATATGGAGTTCCGCGTTACATAA
CTTACGGTAAATGGCCCGCCTGGCTGACCGCCCAACGACCCCCGCCCATTGACGTCAATAATGACGTATG
TTCCCATAGTAACGCCAATAGGGACTTTCCATTGACGTCAATGGGTGGAGTATTTACGGTAAACTGCCCA
CTTGGCAGTACATCAAGTGTATCATATGCCAAGTACGCCCCCTATTGACGTCAATGACGGTAAATGGCCC
GCCTGGCATTATGCCCAGTACATGACCTTATGGGACTTTCCTACTTGGCAGTACATCTACGTATTAGTCA
TCGCTATTACCATGGTGATGCGGTTTTGGCAGTACATCAATGGGCGTGGATAGCGGTTTGACTCACGGGG
ATTTCCAAGTCTCCACCCCATTGACGTCAATGGGAGTTTGTTTTGGCACCAAAATCAACGGGACTTTCCA
AAATGTCGTAACAACTCCGCCCCATTGACGCAAATGGGCGGTAGGCGTGTACGGTGGGAGGTCTATATAA
GCAGAGCTGGTTTAGTGAACCGTCAGATCCGCTAGCGCTACCGGACTCAGATCTCGCCACCATGGGTTCT
CATCATCATCATCATCATGGTATGGCTAGCATGACTGGTGGACAGCAAATGGGTCGGGATCTGTACGACG
ATGACGATAAGGATCTCGCCACCATGGTCGACTCATCACGTCGTAAGTGGAATAAGACAGGTCACGCAGT
CAGAGCTATAGGTCGGCTGAGCTCACTCGAGAACGTCTATATCAAGGCCGACAAGCAGAAGAACGGCATC
AAGGCGAACTTCAAGATCCGCCACAACATCGAGGACGGCGGCGTGCAGCTCGCCTACCACTACCAGCAGA
ACACCCCCATCGGCGACGGCCCCGTGCTGCTGCCCGACAACCACTACCTGAGCGTGCAGTCCAAACTTTC
GAAAGACCCCAACGAGAAGCGCGATCACATGGTCCTGCTGGAGTTCGTGACCGCCGCCGGGATCACTCTC
GGCATGGACGAGCTGTACAAGGGCGGTACCGGAGGGAGCATGGTGAGCAAGGGCGAGGAGCTGTTCACCG
GGGTGGTGCCCATCCTGGTCGAGCTGGACGGCGACGTAAACGGCCACAAGTTCAGCGTGTCCGGCGAGGG
TGAGGGCGATGCCACCTACGGCAAGCTGACCCTGAAGTTCATCTGCACCACCGGCAAGCTGCCCGTGCCC
TGGCCCACCCTCGTGACCACCCTGACCTACGGCGTGCAGTGCTTCAGCCGCTACCCCGACCACATGAAGC
AGCACGACTTCTTCAAGTCCGCCATGCCCGAAGGCTACATCCAGGAGCGCACCATCTTCTTCAAGGACGA
CGGCAACTACAAGACCCGCGCCGAGGTGAAGTTCGAGGGCGACACCCTGGTGAACCGCATCGAGCTGAAG
GGCATCGACTTCAAGGAGGACGGCAACATCCTGGGGCACAAGCTGGAGTACAACACGCGTGACCAACTGA
CTGAAGAGCAGATCGCAGAATTTAAAGAGGCTTTCTCCCTATTTGACAAGGACGGGGATGGGACAATAAC
AACCAAGGAGCTGGGGACGGTGATGCGGTCTCTGGGGCAGAACCCCACAGAAGCAGAGCTGCAGGACATG
ATCAATGAAGTAGATGCCGACGGTATCGGCACAATCGACTTCCCTGAGTTCCTGACAATGATGGCAAGAA
AAATGAAAGACACAGACAGTGAAGAAGAAATTAGAGAAGCGTTCCGTGTGTTTGATAAGGATGGCAATGG
CTACATCAGTGCAGCAGAGCTTCGCCACGTGATGACAAACCTTGGAGAGAAGTTAACAGATGAAGAGGTT
GATGAAATGATCAGGGAAGCAGACATCGATGGGGATGGTCAGGTAAACTACGAAGAGTTTGTACAAATGA
TGACAGCGAAGTGAGCGGCCGCGACTCTAGATCATAATCAGCCATACCACATTTGTAGAGGTTTTACTTG
CTTTAAAAAACCTCCCACACCTCCCCCTGAACCTGAAACATAAAATGAATGCAATTGTTGTTGTTAACTT
GTTTATTGCAGCTTATAATGGTTACAAATAAAGCAATAGCATCACAAATTTCACAAATAAAGCATTTTTT
TCACTGCATTCTAGTTGTGGTTTGTCCAAACTCATCAATGTATCTTAAGGCGTAAATTGTAAGCGTTAAT
ATTTTGTTAAAATTCGCGTTAAATTTTTGTTAAATCAGCTCATTTTTTAACCAATAGGCCGAAATCGGCA
AAATCCCTTATAAATCAAAAGAATAGACCGAGATAGGGT
[37 nt withheld, positions 2350-2386]
AAAGAACGTGGACTCCAACGTCAAAGG
[49 nt withheld, positions 2414-2462]
T
[91 nt withheld, positions 2464-2554]
G
[124 nt withheld, positions 2556-2679]
CAGGTGGCACTTTTCGGGGAAATGTGCGCGGAACCCCTATTTGTTTATTTTTCTAAATACATTCAAATAT
GTATCCGCTCATGAGACAATAACCCTGATAAATGCTTCAATAATATTGAAAAAGGAAGAGTCCTGAGGCG
GAAAGAACCAGCTGTGGAATGTGTGTCAGTTAGGGTGTGGAAAGTCCCCAGGCTCCCCAGCAGGCAGAAG
TATGCAAAGCATGCATCTCAATTAGTCAGCAACCAGGTGTGGAAAGTCCCCAGGCTCCCCAGCAGGCAGA
AGTATGCAAAGCATGCATCTCAATTAGTCAGCAACCATAGTCCCGCCCCTAACTCCGCCCATCCCGCCCC
TAACTCCGCCCAGTTCCGCCCATTCTCCGCCCCATGGCTGACTAATTTTTTTTATTTATGCAGAGGCCGA
GGCCGCCTCGGCCTCTGAGCTATTCCAGAAGTAGTGAGGAGGCTTTTTTGGAGGCCTAGGCTTTTGCAAA
GATCGATCAAGAGACAGGATGAGGATCGTTTCGCATGATTGAACAAGATGGATTGCACGCAGGTTCTCCG
GCCGCTTGGGTGGAGAGGCTATTCGGCTATGACTGGGCACAACAGACAATCGGCTGCTCTGATGCCGCCG
TGTTCCGGCTGTCAGCGCAGGGGCGCCCGGTTCTTTTTGTCAAGACCGACCTGTCCGGTGCCCTGAATGA
ACTGCAAGACGAGGCAGCGCGGCTATCGTGGCTGGCCACGACGGGCGTTCCTTGCGCAGCTGTGCTCGAC
GTTGTCACTGAAGCGGGAAGGGACTGGCTGCTATTGGGCGAAGTGCCGGGGCAGGATCTCCTGTCATCTC
ACCTTGCTCCTGCCGAGAAAGTATCCATCATGGCTGATGCAATGCGGCGGCTGCATACGCTTGATCCGGC
TACCTGCCCATTCGACCACCAAGCGAAACATCGCATCGAGCGAGCACGTACTCGGATGGAAGCCGGTCTT
GTCGATCAGGATGATCTGGACGAAGAGCATCAGGGGCTCGCGCCAGCCGAACTGTTCGCCAGGCTCAAGG
CGAGCATGCCCGACGGCGAGGATCTCGTCGTGACCCATGGCGATGCCTGCTTGCCGAATATCATGGTGGA
AAATGGCCGCTTTTCTGGATTCATCGACTGTGGCCGGCTGGGTGTGGCGGACCGCTATCAGGACATAGCG
TTGGCTACCCGTGATATTGCTGAAGAGCTTGGCGGCGAATGGGCTGACCGCTTCCTCGTGCTTTACGGTA
TCGCCGCTCCCGATTCGCAGCGCATCGCCTTCTATCGCCTTCTTGACGAGTTCTTCTGAGCGGGACTCTG
GGGTTCGAAATGACCGACCAAGCGACGCCCAACCTGCCATCACGAGATTTCGATTCCACCGCCGCCTTCT
ATGAAAGGTTGGGCTTCGGAATCGTTTTCCGGGACGCCGGCTGGATGATCCTCCAGCGCGGGGATCTCAT
GCTGGAGTTCTTCGCCCACCCTAGGGGGAGGCTAACTGAAACACGGAAGGAGACAATACCGGAAGGAACC
CGCGCTATGACGGCAATAAAAAGACAGAATAAAACGCACGGTGTTGGGTCGTTTGTTCATAAACGCGGGG
TTCGGTCCCAGGGCTGGCACTCTGTCGATACCCCACCGAGACCCCATTGGGGCCAATACGCCCGCGTTTC
TTCCTTTTCCCCACCCCACCCCCCAAGTTCGGGTGAAGGCCCAGGGCTCGCAGCCAACGTCGGGGCGGCA
GGCCCTGCCATAGCCTCAGGTTACTCATATATACTTTAGATTGATTTAAAACTTCATTTTTAATTTAAAA
GGATCTAGGTGAAGATCCTTTTTGATAATCTCATGACCAAAATCCCTTAACGTGAGTTTTCGTTCCACTG
AGCGTCAGACCCCGTAGAAAAGATCAAAGGATCTTCTTGAGATCCTTTTTTTCTGCGCGTAATCTGCTGC
TTGCAAACAAAAAAACCACCGCTACCAGCGGTGGTTTGTTTGCCGGATCAAGAGCTACCAACTCTTTTTC
CGAAGGTAACTGGCTTCAGCAGAGCGCAGATACCAAATACTGTTCTTCTAGTGTAGCCGTAGTTAGGCCA
CCACTTCAAGAACTCTGTAGCACCGCCTACATACCTCGCTCTGCTAATCCTGTTACCAGTGGCTGCTGCC
AGTGGCGATAAGTCGTGTCTTACCGGGTTGGACTCAAGACGATAGTTACCGGATAAGGCGCAGCGGTCGG
GCTGAACGGGGGGTTCGTGCACACAGCCCAGCTTGGAGCGAACGACCTACACCGAACTGAGATACCTACA
GCGTGAGCTATGAGAAAGCGCCACGCTTCCCGAAGGGAGAAAGGCGGACAGGTATCCGGTAAGCGGCAGG
GTCGGAACAGGAGAGCGCACGAGGGAGCTTCCAGGGGGAAACGCCTGGTATCTTTATAGTCCTGTCGGGT
TTCGCCACCTCTGACTTGAGCGTCGATTTTTGTGATGCTCGTCAGGGGGGCGGAGCCTATGGAAAAACGC
CAGCAACGCGGCCTTTTTACGGTTCCTGGCCTTTTGCTGGCCTTTTGCTCACATGTTCTTTCCTGCGTTA
TCCCCTGATTCTGTGGATAACCGTATTACCGCCATGCAT
